>Addgene plasmid #97138 | Tol2-lyzC-microRNA 338-2-Dendra2 | addgene full sequence | sequence record 182774 | Addgene NGS Result
CTCCAGGTCCTTGTGTCCTTCTAAGGTCTGTTTGTGGTTTAAGCTGTTTGTTGACACACGCTTGTCATCT
CCATTTTTCTGTGAAGTTATTGTCAGTTTATTGCACACTGGGTTGCATTAAGCTGCAGTTTTTTCACAAC
AGTTTTCCACATTGTAACAGTCAGTCTCCAAATTATTCCATCAGTCCTCAAATTTAGTCATTTGAGGCCA
TGAAAACACTTAAAACTACATGAAGGTAGTTTGGCATTAGGTTTTAGACTTGTTCTTGTTTGGCATATTG
CAACCTGTGTAAAAATGATTTGATTTTTATTTTTTTTTTTTTTTTTTCAGAAAGAAACGGTCCAAAAAGA
GTTATGTGAACATTTATCCATGTGTTTAATGTTTTTTAAATTAAAAAAAAACATTTTTATTAAACCACTT
GTGACTAAACCTTTTTTAGTTATTCTATTTTGTGACGAGTCTGAATGGCCAAAGTACTCTTGAATCCAAA
ATCTTTATAGTAAAATGTTTAATCTTACTTGCAGTGTTGGGTATAATTTGTAACAAAGTTGAATTCCATA
TCTGCTGAGTGAAAAAGTAAAGTAAGAGATTGCTGTAAATATTTAGGTTATTTATTTATTAATACAATAT
AGAAAGTAACAAAACACAATGTAAAAAATCAATAAAGAAAGTAAATATTAAAAGTAATGATAAACTAATG
ATGTAAACAATATTAGCAACAAAGTTTGTACAATTCAGGGAGGGTAAAGAATTTCACCTAATAGTCAAAC
TCTGTATTAAATAATATAAAATCTTTGTTCTTAGTCTGAAGAGGAGACTGTGAGAGAAAGCTTACTGGTT
GTTAAATTAGAAAATTTGTAACTTGCAGATTAAAATGATTTAAATAATTTTATAAAGGCCATGTTTGAAA
CAAATGTAAAAACATAATAAATGTTAAGAATTTCAGATATTGAGATTTTACAATTTAAAAAAAGCAATAA
AGTAATAGCAGAGACCTACACTCTTAAAGTAAATTACCCAACTCTGCTTACTAGTAACTTTTGGAATAGT
TACTAGTATCCATTGAACAAATACTAGAATCTAATTAAATTGTGTGAGTGTCCAATGAAAAGATTCTTGT
ATTTAAAACAGTACCAGTATCTATATATGTACAAAATTTAGTGCTAGCAAAATGCAAATAAATACTACTG
CATATAATGGATTGCATTGTAAATCGACTCGCCATAATACATTTATTTCCTATTTTTACTTTTAACAAAA
AATAAGTTCACTGAGTATTTCATGTCATTAAATCGCATTAAACCTCTTGCATGCTTTATGTACACTAGTG
CAGTTCGCTAAATGACCACCGGTGTCACTAATAACACGATCGTTTCTGAATTCTGCATTAAACGCCATTT
ATACGTTGCTCTTATTAGTAAACAATTTCTCCATCATGAGCTCGACCAGTATTGCATATTTCATCCTCTT
AAATCCAGAGTTGTTTCTTTTAATCACTTTCTCTTCATGATAAAAGCAGTTTTTGGTTTTCAGAAGTTTA
CAACAAACCCAGTCAGTTATTGCCTCAGCAAACACTGGAGCAACTGCACACTTGTGAAAAGCTTCTTGCG
AAACACAAACCTTTCTCTGGACTTATAAATAAAGGCATTCAGCAGCTCCACCATACACCTCCACTGGTCT
TGATAAAGCAGATATCAGCAGTGATACAGGTACCGCCACCATGGATGAGGAAATCGCTGCCCTGGTCGTT
GACAACGGCTCCGGTATGTGCAAAGCCGGTTTTGCTGGAGATGATGCCCCTCGTGCTGTTTTCCCCTCCA
TTGTTGGACGACCCAGACATCAGGTACATTTAATAAACCATCCTAATAACATGTTAATCATATTGAACCA
CATTAAACTCTCATTTGTGCATTTTACATCTTTTAAAACCGATTTATATTCGTTTTTAGATAATGAAGTT
TATTAAAGTGTTAATTCACAGCTTTATTGCTTGTTTTGAGAATCTGCTTGCATAAGTGATTTTTAAACTT
GATCTGATTTTCGTTTGTTTCGAAGTTCTTCAGCTTTGAAAGTCAGATCTTCAATTCACAGCCATGCCAT
AGTTTTAGGATACAGTATAAGTAGACGAATTGGGATGCATCGTAGATTTTATGCTGTGTTTGTTATGGTT
TTTCAGTGGTAGAGATTTTCAGAGTATTATTAGGGTTATAGTCAGTGTCAGGTTTATTTATCGTCAGCGT
GATGGGCAAAAAACAGCTGGCAGTACGGGCTCGGCCTTCTCACTCTCGTTTTAATAGCTGTTGGGTCTTC
AGTTTCAGAAGCTTGGAGGTAAACTATGATGAAGTGTATGAAATTCTCCATGAAGAAACGTGAAGCTCCG
TGTACCTACTTGGAATGTGTGTGATGGAAGCACCAGCTGCATGTTCGCTCCTCCCCACGCTTGGCTTGAT
GGGACTGTGTGTGTGTGTGTGTGTGTGTGTGTTTCTGGTGCCTGCTGAGAACAATATCCTGATGCTGAAT
GAGTGTGTTGAAGGAAACTCCAGCATCAGTGATTTTGTTGCCAGAGGAGCACTTTGGGCATCCTGTGTAT
ATGTGTGTGTGTTTATTCAGAGATTGAGATTCTCTACTTTTAAAGCACAGACAATTAAAAAAGATTAAAG
GTGCCATATAATAAAAATCTGAATATACCTAGGTATACAGTGCATCAGGAAAGTATTCATAGCGCTTCAC
TTTTTCCACATTTTTTATTTTACAGTCTTATTCCAAAATAAATTATATTAATTTATTTTCTCAAAATTCT
ACACACAACACCCCATAATGACAATGTGAAAAAGATTTTTTTTAATTGTTGCAAATTTATTTGCAACAAT
TGCACTGTAGCTGAATAATAAGAGTTCAGTATATGGCCATACCATGAGCCTCAAACGCAAAGCCAACTGC
TGTTACTCTCGCCCAGAAATCTGCGCCAACATGGACACACCCAGTGGAGCAAGCCATCTGATTTTCATGG
TCAGATTGTAAAGAAGCAATTACTCTTGGACAGTTTAAGCAGAAAAGCCACCAAGTCAAGTCACTGGTCA
TATGATGAACTCGAAGATCTAATAAAAGTTAATTTAAGCGTTCATTACAATAAATTCAAGTGAATCTGTT
TTAAGCTAGCCTTTAACGTTTTTAAATTCCTTCAAACAAATTAGTTCCTCTTTGCAGTTCCTCATTTCTC
GGTGAGCTGGTGCTTTAATCCCTTTACTTTTTCTTCCTCTAGGGAGTGATGGTTGGCATGGGACGAATTA
ATTCCTGCAGCCCGGGGGTACCGGTCGCCACCATGAACACCCCGGGAATTAACCTGATCAAGGAGGACAT
GCGCGTGAAGGTGCACATGGAGGGCAACGTGAACGGCCACGCCTTCGTGATCGAGGGCGAGGGCAAGGGC
AAGCCCTACGAGGGCACCCAGACCGCCAACCTGACCGTGAAGGAGGGCGCCCCCCTGCCCTTCAGCTACG
ACATCCTGACCACCGCCGTGCACTACGGCAACCGGGTGTTCACCAAGTACCCCGAGGACATCCCCGACTA
CTTCAAGCAGAGCTTCCCCGAGGGCTACAGCTGGGAGCGCACCATGACCTTCGAGGACAAGGGCATCTGC
ACCATCCGCAGCGACATCAGCCTGGAGGGCGACTGCTTCTTCCAGAACGTGCGCTTCAAGGGCACCAACT
TCCCCCCCAACGGCCCCGTGATGCAGAAGAAAACCCTGAAGTGGGAGCCCAGCACCGAGAAGCTGCACGT
GCGCGACGGCCTGCTGGTGGGCAACATCAACATGGCCCTGCTGCTGGAGGGCGGCGGCCACTACCTGTGC
GACTTCAAGACCACCTACAAGGCCAAGAAGGTGGTGCAGCTGCCCGACGCCCACTTCGTGGACCACCGCA
TCGAGATCCTGGGCAACGACAGCGACTACAACAAGGTGAAGCTGTACGAGCACGCCGTGGCCCGCTACAG
CCCCCTGCCCAGCCAGGTGTGGTAATCTAGATCATAATCAGCCATACCACATTTGTAGAGGTTTTACTTG
CTTTAAAAAACCTCCCACACCTCCCCCTGAACCTGAAACATAAAATGAATGCAATTGTTGTTGTTAACTT
GTTTATTGCAGCTTATAATGGTTACAAATAAAGCAATAGCATCACAAATTTCACAAATAAAGCATTTTTT
TCACTGCATTCTAGTTGTGGTTTGTCCAAACTCATCAATGTATCTTAAGGCGTAAATTGTAAGCGTTAAT
ATTTTGTTAAAATTCGCGTTAAATTTTTGTTAAATCAGCTCATTTTTTAACCAATAGGCCGAAATCGGCG
GATCCTGCGGCCGCAAGGGAAAATAGAATGAAGTGATCTCCAAAAAATAAGTACTTTTTGACTGTAAATA
AAATTGTAAGGAGTAAAAAGTACTTTTTTTTCTAAAAAAATGTAATTAAGTAAAAGTAAAAGTATTGATT
TTTAATTGTACTCAAGTAAAGTAAAAATCCCCAAAAATAATACTTAAGTACAGTAATCAAGTAAAATTAC
TCAAGTACTTTACACCTCTGGTTCTTGACCCCCTACCTTCAGCAAGCCCAGCAGATCCACTAGATCTTTT
GTTCCCTTTAGTGAGGGTTAATTGCGCGCTTGGCGTAATCATGGTCATAGCTGTTTCCTGTGTGAAATTG
TTATCCGCTCACAATTCCACACAACATACGAGCCGGAAGCATAAAGTGTAAAGCCTGGGGTGCCTAATGA
GTGAGCTAACTCACATTAATTGCGTTGCGCTCACTGCCCGCTTTCCAGTCGGGAAACCTGTCGTGCCAGC
TGCATTAATGAATCGGCCAACGCGCGGGGAGAGGCGGTTTGCGTATTGGGCGCTCTTCCGCTTCCTCGCT
CACTGACTCGCTGCGCTCGGTCGTTCGGCTGCGGCGAGCGGTATCAGCTCACTCAAAGGCGGTAATACGG
TTATCCACAGAATCAGGGGATAACGCAGGAAAGAACATGTGAGCAAAAGGCCAGCAAAAGGCCAGGAACC
GTAAAAAGGCCGCGTTGCTGGCGTTTTTCCATAGGCTCCGCCCCCCTGACGAGCATCACAAAAATCGACG
CTCAAGTCAGAGGTGGCGAAACCCGACAGGACTATAAAGATACCAGGCGTTTCCCCCTGGAAGCTCCCTC
GTGCGCTCTCCTGTTCCGACCCTGCCGCTTACCGGATACCTGTCCGCCTTTCTCCCTTCGGGAAGCGTGG
CGCTTTCTCATAGCTCACGCTGTAGGTATCTCAGTTCGGTGTAGGTCGTTCGCTCCAAGCTGGGCTGTGT
GCACGAACCCCCCGTTCAGCCCGACCGCTGCGCCTTATCCGGTAACTATCGTCTTGAGTCCAACCCGGTA
AGACACGACTTATCGCCACTGGCAGCAGCCACTGGTAACAGGATTAGCAGAGCGAGGTATGTAGGCGGTG
CTACAGAGTTCTTGAAGTGGTGGCCTAACTACGGCTACACTAGAAGAACAGTATTTGGTATCTGCGCTCT
GCTGAAGCCAGTTACCTTCGGAAAAAGAGTTGGTAGCTCTTGATCCGGCAAACAAACCACCGCTGGTAGC
GGTGGTTTTTTTGTTTGCAAGCAGCAGATTACGCGCAGAAAAAAAGGATCTCAAGAAGATCCTTTGATCT
TTTCTACGGGGTCTGACGCTCAGTGGAACGAAAACTCACGTTAAGGGATTTTGGTCATGAGATTATCAAA
AAGGATCTTCACCTAGATCCTTTTAAATTAAAAATGAAGTTTTAAATCAATCTAAAGTATATATGAGTAA
ACTTGGTCTGACAGTTACCAATGCTTAATCAGTGAGGCACCTATCTCAGCGATCTGTCTATTTCGTTCAT
CCATAGTTGCCTGACTCCCCGTCGTGTAGATAACTACGATACGGGAGGGCTTACCATCTGGCCCCAGTGC
TGCAATGATACCGCGAGACCCACGCTCACCGGCTCCAGATTTATCAGCAATAAACCAGCCAGCCGGAAGG
GCCGAGCGCAGAAGTGGTCCTGCAACTTTATCCGCCTCCATCCAGTCTATTAATTGTTGCCGGGAAGCTA
GAGTAAGTAGTTCGCCAGTTAATAGTTTGCGCAACGTTGTTGCCATTGCTACAGGCATCGTGGTGTCACG
CTCGTCGTTTGGTATGGCTTCATTCAGCTCCGGTTCCCAACGATCAAGGCGAGTTACATGATCCCCCATG
TTGTGCAAAAAAGCGGTTAGCTCCTTCGGTCCTCCGATCGTTGTCAGAAGTAAGTTGGCCGCAGTGTTAT
CACTCATGGTTATGGCAGCACTGCATAATTCTCTTACTGTCATGCCATCCGTAAGATGCTTTTCTGTGAC
TGGTGAGTACTCAACCAAGTCATTCTGAGAATAGTGTATGCGGCGACCGAGTTGCTCTTGCCCGGCGTCA
ATACGGGATAATACCGCGCCACATAGCAGAACTTTAAAAGTGCTCATCATTGGAAAACGTTCTTCGGGGC
GAAAACTCTCAAGGATCTTACCGCTGTTGAGATCCAGTTCGATGTAACCCACTCGTGCACCCAACTGATC
TTCAGCATCTTTTACTTTCACCAGCGTTTCTGGGTGAGCAAAAACAGGAAGGCAAAATGCCGCAAAAAAG
GGAATAAGGGCGACACGGAAATGTTGAATACTCATACTCTTCCTTTTTCAATATTATTGAAGCATTTATC
AGGGTTATTGTCTCATGAGCGGATACATATTTGAATGTATTTAGAAAAATAAACAAATAGGGGTTCCGCG
CACATTTCCCCGAAAAGTGCCACCTAAATTGTAAGCGTTAATATTTTGTTAAAATTCGCGTTAAATTTTT
GTTAAATCAGCTCATTTTTTAACCAATAGGCCGAAATCGGCAAAATCCCTTATAAATCAAAAGAATAGAC
CGAGATAGGGT
[37 nt withheld, positions 6942-6978]
AAAGAACGTGGACTCCAACGTCAAAGG
[49 nt withheld, positions 7006-7054]
T
[91 nt withheld, positions 7056-7146]
CACAATGACGGCTACTACATGGTGCCATTCCTTCCTCTTTATAGGAATGGAGACTACCTCCTGTCCAACA
ATGCTCTTGGATACGAGTACGCCTACCTGTTGGACCCAGGTCATTGCACAACACCAGAAATGCCCTCTGA
TCTGCAAAAGACGTGAATATCTGTTCAGACACCCATATCCACTCTGTTCCACACAGGTCAGAGGTTTGTC
CAGGAGTTCTTGACAGAGGTGTAAAAAGTACTCAAAAATTTTACTCAAGTGAAAGTACAAGTACTTAGGG
AAAATTTTACTCAATTAAAAGTAAAAGTATCTGGCTAGAATCTTACTTGAGTAAAAGTAAAAAAGTACTC
CATTAAAATTGTACTTGAGTATTAAGGAAGTAAAAGGCTAGCAAGATCTGCTCGAGATACATTTGATTAG
AAGAGTTTGACTTGGGTTGATTATAGCAAATAGTGGAACACAAACAGATTTTGAAATATTCTTGCAAATT
TATTTATTAAATCCATTCAAATATTGTCATTTTTTGTACTGTGTAATTTATATTGATTTGCTCATACAAT
ATTTACATTTCGCTTAAACAATACACTATTATTTATATTTAAAAATAGCTATATATAAATCAAATGTATA
GCTCTTTTTTACACAATTAATCAAAGCTAAAATATTTGTCACACAAATACAGTAAGCCACTTCACAATGA
TATCTTCAAAATCTGTGCTTGACTGAATCATTTCATTTATTGTTTTGTAATTCACATTATACCTTACGTT
CTCCAGGCACAGTTTGAATTGTTGATAAATGAAGATAATACATCTGATTTAATTAGTCTCCTTTGTTTAT
AATAACTTTAATCTAATTTGATAGTAATAATTCCAGCAATACATCCATTACAATAAAAATCGCTTTTTTA
TTTTGCACATTAGTTTGCCGGTATTTGTTTAAAGTTTCACCATACTTTTAAATCATGTGCTATTTGAAAA
GGGCTGTTATGACTGGAATTAAATGTTTTTTTTTATATCAGTGTTTTAGATTGAAGTACAATATTTATAG
GTAAAATTCACCAGCATATGCTTAAAGATAGCCATG
Features (pLannotate 1.2.2; 17 found; start..end, strand, type, name):
   1721..1843    +  CDS            actba (fragment): ACTB1_DANRE - Also known as bact, bactin1, bactzf. Experimental evidence at protein level: Swiss-Prot protein existence level 1. Actin is a highly conserved protein that polymerizes to produce filaments that form cross-linked networks in the cytoplasm of cells. Actin exists in both monomeric (G-actin) and polymeric (F-actin) forms, both forms playing key functions, such as cell motility and contraction. In addition to their role in the cytoplasmic cytoskeleton, G- and F-actin also localize in the nucleus, and regulate gene transcription and motility and repair of damaged DNA. From Danio rerio
   2486..2568    +  ncRNA          mir-338: Accession: RF00686 - microRNA mir-338
   3290..3308    -  misc_feature   MCS (fragment): pBluescript multiple cloning site
   3323..4012    +  CDS            Dendra2: Dendra2 is a photoconvertible green fluorescent protein published in 2006, derived from Dendronephthya sp.. It has high acid sensitivity.
   4020..4103    +  CDS            large T antigen (fragment): large T antigen from SV40 (simian virus 40)
   4126..4247    +  polyA_signal   SV40 poly(A) signal: SV40 polyadenylation signal
   4254..4339    -  rep_origin     M13 ori (fragment): M13 bacteriophage origin of replication; arrow indicates direction of (+) strand synthesis
   4625..4643    -  promoter       T3 promoter: promoter for bacteriophage T3 RNA polymerase
   4688..4704    -  protein_bind   lac operator: The lac repressor binds to the lac operator to inhibit transcription in E. coli. This inhibition can be relieved by adding lactose or isopropyl-β-D-thiogalactopyranoside (IPTG). lac repressor encoded by lacI
   4712..4742    -  promoter       lac promoter: promoter for the E. coli lac operon
   4757..4778    -  protein_bind   CAP binding site: CAP binding activates transcription in the presence of cAMP. E. coli catabolite activator protein
   4791..4883    -  CDS            lacI (fragment): lac repressor; lacI; The lac repressor binds to the lac operator to inhibit transcription in E. coli. This inhibition can be relieved by adding lactose or isopropyl-β-D-thiogalactopyranoside (IPTG).
   5066..5654    -  rep_origin     ori: high-copy-number ColE1/pMB1/pBR322/pUC origin of replication
   5825..6685    -  CDS            AmpR: β-lactamase; bla; confers resistance to ampicillin, carbenicillin, and related antibiotics
   6686..6790    -  promoter       AmpR promoter: bla
   6816..7146    -  rep_origin     f1 ori (fragment) (sequence partly withheld): f1 bacteriophage origin of replication; arrow indicates direction of (+) strand synthesis
   7144..7371    +  CDS            tyr (fragment) (sequence partly withheld): TYRO_ORYLA - Also known as tyro. Experimental evidence at transcript level: Swiss-Prot protein existence level 2. This is a copper-containing oxidase that functions in the formation of pigments such as melanins and other polyphenolic compounds. From Oryzias latipes (Japanese rice fish) (Japanese killifish).
