[The description below was written by a language model from this plasmid's Addgene catalogue record and pLannotate feature annotations shown in this document.]
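Description:
Tol2-lyzC-microRNA 338-2-Dendra2 is a Tol2 transposon-based zebrafish transgenesis plasmid built to overexpress a zebrafish microRNA together with the fluorescent protein Dendra2. It is maintained in E. coli as a high-copy plasmid through a ColE1/pUC-type origin and selected with ampicillin via the β-lactamase gene. Remnants of a pBluescript-type backbone are also annotated, including an f1 origin fragment, lac promoter/operator elements, a T3 promoter and a piece of the multiple cloning site. The Tol2 arms are not annotated as such. However, the short medaka tyrosinase match next to the f1 fragment probably reflects Tol2-flanking sequence, since Tol2 was originally isolated from that locus.

The name indicates that expression is driven by the lyzC (lysozyme C) promoter, which is commonly used to direct expression in zebrafish neutrophils. This promoter is not called out in the feature table, and presumably lies in the unannotated region at the start of the sequence. Downstream, the table shows a small fragment of zebrafish β-actin (actba), then the mir-338 hairpin, then the Dendra2 coding sequence, and finally an SV40 large T fragment and SV40 polyadenylation signal. This order is consistent with the microRNA being carried in actin-derived, possibly intronic, sequence upstream of the reporter, so that a single transcript yields both the processed miRNA and Dendra2. The record does not describe this design explicitly.

Dendra2 is a green-to-red photoconvertible protein, so it marks expressing cells and also allows them to be optically labelled and tracked. The associated publication describes a phenotypic microRNA screen of neutrophil migration, which fits use of the construct to generate transient or stable transgenic fish that overexpress miR-338 in labelled neutrophils.
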