Addgene plasmid #97138: Tol2-lyzC-microRNA 338-2-Dendra2
Purpose: overexpression of microRNA and Dendra2 in Zebrafish
Depositing lab: Qing Deng. Depositing organization: Purdue University. Publication: Phenotypical microRNA screen reveals a noncanonical role of CDK2 in regulating neutrophil migration. Hsu AY, Wang D, Liu S, Lu J, Syahirah R, Bennin DA, Huttenlocher A, Umulis DM, Wan J, Deng Q. Proc Natl Acad Sci U S A. 2019 Aug 26. pii: 1905221116. doi: 10.1073/pnas.1905221116. PubMed 31451657.
Backbone
  Vector backbone: Tol2
  Vector type: Zebrafish
Growth in bacteria
  Bacterial resistance: Ampicillin, 100 μg/mL
  Growth temperature: 37°C
  Growth strain: DH5alpha
  Copy number: High Copy
Gene/Insert
  Gene/Insert name: microRNA 338 2 Dendra2
  Species: D. rerio (zebrafish)
  Cloning method: Ligation Independent Cloning
Terms and licenses: Academic/Nonprofit Terms; Industry Terms: Not Available to Industry
How to cite: Tol2-lyzC-microRNA 338-2-Dendra2 was a gift from Qing Deng (Addgene plasmid # 97138 ; http://n2t.net/addgene:97138 ; RRID:Addgene_97138)
